Addgene plasmid #43011: I-ATAA
Depositing lab: Chad Cowan & Kiran Musunuru. Depositing organization: Harvard University. Publication: A TALEN Genome-Editing System for Generating Human Stem Cell-Based Disease Models. Ding Q, Lee YK, Schaefer EA, Peters DT, Veres A, Kim K, Kuperwasser N, Motola DL, Meissner TB, Hendriks WT, Trevisan M, Gupta RM, Moisan A, Banks E, Friesen M, Schinzel RT, Xia F, Tang A, Xia Y, Figueroa E, Wann A, Ahfeldt T, Daheron L, Zhang F, Rubin LL, Peng LF, Chung RT, Musunuru K, Cowan CA. Cell Stem Cell. 2012 Dec 12. pii: S1934-5909(12)00645-5. doi: 10.1016/j.stem.2012.11.011. PubMed 23246482.
Backbone
  Vector backbone: pCRII-TOPO
  Backbone manufacturer: Invitrogen
  Backbone size w/o insert (bp): 3973
  Vector type: Bacterial Cloning
Growth in bacteria
  Bacterial resistance: Ampicillin and Kanamycin, 100 & 50 μg/mL
  Growth temperature: 37°C
  Growth strain: Top10
  Copy number: High Copy
Gene/Insert
  Gene/Insert name: I-ATAA
  Species: Synthetic
  Insert size (bp): 424
  Cloning method: TOPO Cloning
  Sequencing primers: 5′ T7; 3′ M13-rev
Terms and licenses: Academic/Nonprofit Terms; Industry Terms: Not Available to Industry
How to cite: I-ATAA was a gift from Chad Cowan & Kiran Musunuru (Addgene plasmid # 43011 ; http://n2t.net/addgene:43011 ; RRID:Addgene_43011)
