[The description below was written by a language model from this plasmid's Addgene catalogue record.]
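Description:
I-ATAA is a bacterial cloning plasmid built on the commercial pCRII-TOPO backbone (about 4 kb without insert), into which a 424 bp synthetic fragment was introduced by TOPO cloning. It is a high-copy plasmid maintained in E. coli and is recorded as conferring resistance to both ampicillin and kanamycin, so either or both markers can be used for selection. The insert sits between the T7 and M13-reverse priming sites, which are listed as the sequencing primers for checking it. No feature table accompanies the record, so the origin of replication and other backbone elements are not itemised here. The vector type indicates a storage and propagation plasmid rather than an expression construct, and no promoter intended to drive the insert is stated.

The record gives the insert only the name I-ATAA and describes it as synthetic, without stating what it encodes. The associated publication describes a TALEN genome-editing system for generating human stem cell-based disease models. In that context the name and the roughly 0.4 kb size are consistent with a preassembled block of TAL effector repeats recognising the four-base sequence ATAA, with the "I" prefix perhaps marking its position in an ordered assembly. This is an interpretation rather than something the catalogue fields state. On that reading, the plasmid would serve as one member of a library of modular parts that are excised or amplified and joined in order to build custom TALEN DNA-binding arrays, rather than being used on its own in mammalian cells.
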