>Addgene plasmid #43011 | I-ATAA | depositor partial sequence | sequence record 58276 | I-ATAA sequence 424 bps
CGTCTCCTGACCCCAGAGCAGGTCGTGGCAATCGCCTCCAACATTGGCGGGAAACAGGCACTCGAGACTG
TCCAGCGCCTGCTTCCCGTGCTGTGCCAAGCGCACGGACTCACCCCAGAGCAGGTCGTGGCCATTGCCTC
GAATGGAGGGGGCAAACAGGCGTTGGAAACCGTACAACGATTGCTGCCGGTGCTGTGCCAAGCGCACGGC
CTCACCCCAGAGCAGGTCGTGGCAATCGCCTCCAACATTGGCGGGAAACAGGCACTCGAGACTGTCCAGC
GCCTGCTTCCCGTGCTGTGCCAAGCGCACGGATTAACCCCAGAGCAGGTCGTGGCAATCGCCTCCAACAT
TGGCGGGAAACAGGCACTCGAGACTGTCCAGCGCCTGCTTCCCGTGCTGTGCCAAGCGCACGGCTTAAGA
GACG
