>Addgene plasmid #43011 | I-ATAA | addgene partial sequence | sequence record 59950 | M13-F20 5'-TGTAAAACGACGGCCAGT-3'
CTATAGGGCGAATTGGGCCCTCTAGATGCATGCTCGAGCGGCCGCCAGTGTGATGGATATCTGCAGAATT
CGCCCTTATATAGATGCCGTCCTAGCGCGTCTCCTGACCCCAGAGCAGGTCGTGGCAATCGCCTCCAACA
TTGGCGGGAAACAGGCACTCGAGACTGTCCAGCGCCTGCTTCCCGTGCTGTGCCAAGCGCACGGACTCAC
CCCAGAGCAGGTCGTGGCCATTGCCTCGAATGGAGGGGGCAAACAGGCGTTGGAAACCGTACAACGATTG
CTGCCGGTGCTGTGCCAAGCGCACGGCCTCACCCCAGAGCAGGTCGTGGCAATCGCCTCCAACATTGGCG
GGAAACAGGCACTCGAGACTGTCCAGCGCCTGCTTCCCGTGCTGTGCCAAGCGCACGGATTAACCCCAGA
GCAGGTCGTGGCAATCGCCTCCAACATTGGCGGGAAACAGGCACTCGAGACTGTCCAGCGCCTGCTTCCC
GTGCTGTGCCAAGCGCACGGCTTAAGAGACGTGGGCACAGGAAAGATACTTAAGGGCGAATTCCAGCACA
CTGGCGGCCGTTACTAGTGGATCCGAGCTCGGTACCAAGCTTGATGCATAGCTTGAGTATTCTATAGTGT
CACCTAAATAGCTTGGCGTAATCATGGTCATAGCTGTTTCCTGTGTGAAATTGTTATCCGCTCACAATTC
CACACAACATACGAGCCGGAAGCATAAAGTGTAAAGCCTGGGGTGCCTAATGAGTGAGCTAACTCACATT
AATTGCGTTGCGCTCACTGCCCGCTTTCCAGTCGGGAAACCTGTCGTGCCAGCTGCATTAATGAATCGGC
CAACGCGCGGGGAGAGGCGGTTTGCGTATTGGGCGCTCTTCCGCTTCCTCGCTCACTGACTCGCTGCGCT
CGGTCGTTCGGCTGCGGCGAGCGGTATCAGCTCACTCAAAGGCGGT
